>Addgene plasmid #25803 | pcDNA4-His-Max-A-PQBP1-Y65C | addgene partial sequence | sequence record 31818 | 25803 with CMV-F
GCTTACTGGCTTATCGAAATTAATACGACTCACTATAGGGAGACCCAAGCTGGCTAGCGTTTAAACTTAA
GCTTAGCGCAGAGGCTTGGGGCAGCCGAGCGGCAGCCAGGCCCCGGCCCGGGCCTCGGTTCCAGAAGGGA
GAGGAGCCCGCCAAGGCGCGCAAGAGAGCGGGCTGCCTCGCAGTCCGAGCCGGAGAGGGAGCGCGAGCCG
CGCCGGCCCCGGACGGCCTCCGAAACCATGGGGGGTTCTCATCATCATCATCATCATGGTATGGCTAGCA
TGACTGGTGGACAGCAAATGGGTCGGGATCTGTACGACGATGACGATAAGGTACCTAGGATCCAAATGCC
GCTGCCCGTTGCGCTGCAGACCCGCTTGGCCAAGAGAGGCATCCTCAAACATCTGGAGCCTGAACCAGAG
GAAGAGATCATTGCCGAGGACTATGACGATGATCCTGTGGACTACGAGGCCACCAGGTTGGAGGGCCTAC
CACCAAGCTGGTACAAGGTGTTCGACCCTTCCTGCGGGCTCCCTTACTGCTGGAATGCAGACACAGACCT
TGTATCCTGGCTCTCCCCACATGACCCCAACTCCGTGGTTACCAAATCGGCCAAGAAGCTCAGAAGCAGT
AATGCAGATGCTGAAGAAAAGTTGGACCGGAGCCATGACAAGTCGGACAGGGGCCATGACAAGTCGGACC
GCAGCCATGAGAAACTAGACAGGGGCCACGACAAGTCAGACCGGGGCCACGACAAGTCTGACAGGGATCG
AGAGCGTGGCTATGACAAGGTAGACAGAGAGAGAGAGCGAGACAGGGAACGGGATCGGGAACCGCGGGTA
TGACAAGGCAGACCGGGAAGAGGGCAAAAACGGCGCCACCATCGCCGGGAGGAGCTGGCTCCNTATCCAA
GAGCAAAANGCAGTAAGCCGAAAGGATGAAGAGTAACCCTGTTGGACCNTAGNTTA
