[The description below was written by a language model from this plasmid's Addgene catalogue record.]
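Description:
pcDNA4-His-Max-A-PQBP1-Y65C is a mammalian expression plasmid built on the commercial pcDNA4-His-MaxA backbone (about 5.3 kb without insert). It is maintained in E. coli as a high-copy plasmid under ampicillin selection. No feature table accompanies the entry, so the promoter, polyadenylation signal, origin of replication and any mammalian selection marker are not stated in the record and have to be inferred from the commercial backbone's own documentation.

The insert is an approximately 1 kb human PQBP1 (polyglutamine-binding protein 1) coding sequence cloned by restriction digestion between BamHI and EcoRI sites; whether these sites survived cloning is not recorded. It carries a missense mutation changing tyrosine 65, which lies within the protein's WW domain, to cysteine. The protein is expressed with N-terminal His and Xpress tags. The polyhistidine tag allows metal-affinity purification or pull-down, and the Xpress epitope allows antibody detection by western blot, immunoprecipitation or immunofluorescence, so the transfected mutant can be distinguished from endogenous PQBP1.

According to the associated publication, Y65C is the mutation linked to Golabi-Ito-Hall syndrome, an X-linked intellectual disability disorder, and the work examined how it alters the binding activity of the WW domain and disturbs pre-mRNA splicing. The construct is therefore suited to expressing the tagged disease variant in cultured mammalian cells, typically for comparison with wild-type PQBP1 in assays of protein–protein interaction and splicing.
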