Addgene plasmid #25803: pcDNA4-His-Max-A-PQBP1-Y65C
Depositing lab: Marius Sudol. Depositing organization: Geisinger Health Center. Publication: Y65C missense mutation in the WW domain of the Golabi-Ito-Hall syndrome protein PQBP1 affects its binding activity and deregulates pre-mRNA splicing. Tapia VE, Nicolaescu E, McDonald CB, Musi V, Oka T, Inayoshi Y, Satteson AC, Mazack V, Humbert J, Gaffney CJ, Beullens M, Schwartz CE, Landgraf C, Volkmer R, Pastore A, Farooq A, Bollen M, Sudol M. J Biol Chem. 2010 Jun 18;285(25):19391-401. doi: 10.1074/jbc.M109.084525. Epub 2010 Apr 21. PubMed 20410308.
Backbone
  Vector backbone: pcDNA4-His-MaxA
  Backbone manufacturer: Invitrogen
  Backbone size w/o insert (bp): 5300
  Vector type: Mammalian Expression
Growth in bacteria
  Bacterial resistance: Ampicillin, 100 μg/mL
  Growth temperature: 37°C
  Growth strain: DH5alpha
  Copy number: High Copy
Gene/Insert
  Gene/Insert name: PQBP1 with Y65C mutation
  Species: H. sapiens (human)
  Insert size (bp): 1000
  Mutation: Tyrosine 65 within the WW domain of PQBP1 is changed to Cysteine
  GenBank ID: BC012358
  Entrez Gene: PQBP1 (a.k.a. MRX2, MRX55, MRXS3, MRXS8, NPW38, RENS1, SHS)
  Tag / fusion protein: His (N terminal on insert); Xpress (N terminal on insert)
  Cloning method: Restriction Enzyme; 5′ cloning site BamH1 (unknown if destroyed); 3′ cloning site EcoR1 (unknown if destroyed)
  Sequencing primers: 5′ n/A; 3′ n/A
Terms and licenses: Academic/Nonprofit Terms; Industry Terms: Not Available to Industry
How to cite: pcDNA4-His-Max-A-PQBP1-Y65C was a gift from Marius Sudol (Addgene plasmid # 25803 ; http://n2t.net/addgene:25803 ; RRID:Addgene_25803)
